Addgene plasmid #188008: GBH-R-insBFP.2
Purpose: Cloning vector for conditional, intronic, targeted integration of a genebreak cassette optimized for zebrafish
Depositing lab: Karl Clark. Depositing organization: Mayo Foundation for Medical Education and Research.
Backbone
  Vector backbone: pKTol2-SE
  Backbone manufacturer: K.Clark
  Backbone size w/o insert (bp): 7200
  Vector type: Targetable insertional mutagen and reporter system
Growth in bacteria
  Bacterial resistance: Kanamycin, 50 μg/mL
  Growth temperature: 37°C
  Growth strain: DH5alpha
  Copy number: High Copy
Gene/Insert
  Gene/Insert name: Targeted mRFP protein trap; secondary marker insulin BFP
  Species: D. rerio (zebrafish)
  Promoter: Endogenuous Promoter; insulin promotor
  Cloning method: Restriction Enzyme; 5′ cloning site BfuaI (unknown if destroyed); 3′ cloning site BspQI (unknown if destroyed)
  Sequencing primers: 5′ SEQ-pk-F1: TGTATTACTGTTTATGTAAGCAGACA; 3′ SEQ-pk-R1: AGCGAGTCAGTGAGCGA
Terms and licenses: Academic/Nonprofit Terms; Industry Terms: Not Available to Industry
Depositor comments: This plasmid is designed to have homology domains cloned into the 5' end and 3' end. Bfuai is used to clone in the 5' homology domain, while BspQi is used to clone in the 3' homology domain.
How to cite: GBH-R-insBFP.2 was a gift from Karl Clark (Addgene plasmid # 188008 ; http://n2t.net/addgene:188008 ; RRID:Addgene_188008)
