[The description below was written by a language model from this plasmid's Addgene catalogue record and pLannotate feature annotations shown in this document.]
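Description:
GBH-R-insBFP.2 is a zebrafish-optimized cloning vector for building donors that place a conditional gene-break cassette into an intron of a chosen gene by targeted integration. It is built on the pKTol2-SE backbone and is described as a targetable insertional mutagen and reporter system. In E. coli it is maintained through a high-copy ColE1/pUC-type origin and selected with kanamycin via the KanR (aph(3')-Ia) gene. Remnants of a pBluescript-style cloning region (lac promoter and operator, T3 and T7 promoters, a lacZα fragment) are also annotated. The plasmid is supplied without homology arms. Users clone a 5' homology domain using BfuAI and a 3' homology domain using BspQI so that the arms flank the cassette and direct it to the chosen locus.

The payload has two reporters. The first is an mRFP1 protein trap with no promoter of its own. It relies on the endogenous promoter of the targeted gene, so red fluorescence is expected to report expression of the trapped locus while the cassette disrupts the native transcript. The splice and termination elements that would achieve this are not individually annotated in the feature table. The second is a TagBFP secondary marker followed by a bGH poly(A) signal. The record says it is driven by an insulin promoter, though that promoter is also not annotated. This marker offers an independent blue signal for identifying carriers of the integration. Two inverted SV40 poly(A) signals lie downstream of it.

Two loxP sites in the same orientation bracket the whole mRFP1–TagBFP region. Cre recombinase can therefore excise the cassette, which is presumably the basis for the conditional behavior. A φC31 attB site sits just outside the 3' loxP site, but the record does not state its intended use.
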