Features (pLannotate 1.2.2; 23 found; start..end, strand, type, name):
    457..475     -  promoter       T7 Φ3.8 promoter (fragment): weak promoter for bacteriophage T7 RNA polymerase
    532..553     +  protein_bind   CAP binding site: CAP binding activates transcription in the presence of cAMP. E. coli catabolite activator protein
    568..598     +  promoter       lac promoter: promoter for the E. coli lac operon
    606..622     +  protein_bind   lac operator: The lac repressor binds to the lac operator to inhibit transcription in E. coli. This inhibition can be relieved by adding lactose or isopropyl-β-D-thiogalactopyranoside (IPTG). lac repressor encoded by lacI
    667..685     +  promoter       T3 promoter: promoter for bacteriophage T3 RNA polymerase
    701..724     +  misc_feature   MCS (fragment): pBluescript multiple cloning site
    733..751     -  promoter       T7 promoter: promoter for bacteriophage T7 RNA polymerase
    759..914     +  CDS            lacZα (fragment): LacZα fragment of β-galactosidase; lacZ fragment
    989..1022    +  protein_bind   loxP: Cre-mediated recombination occurs in the 8-bp core sequence (GCATACAT). Cre recombinase
   1199..1873    +  CDS            mRFP1: monomeric derivative of DsRed (Campbell et al., 2002) mammalian codon-optimized
   2534..2550    +  promoter       LEU2 promoter (fragment): S. cerevisiae LEU2
   3764..4462    +  CDS            TagBFP: TagBFP is a basic (constitutively fluorescent) blue fluorescent protein published in 2008, derived from Entacmaea quadricolor. It is reported to be a very rapidly-maturing monomer with very low acid sensitivity.
   4475..4699    +  polyA_signal   bGH poly(A) signal: bovine growth hormone polyadenylation signal
   4703..4720    +  promoter       SV40 promoter (fragment): SV40 enhancer and early promoter
   4769..4850    -  polyA_signal   SV40 poly(A) signal: SV40 polyadenylation signal
   4873..4940    -  CDS            large T antigen (fragment): large T antigen from SV40 (simian virus 40)
   4974..5055    -  polyA_signal   SV40 poly(A) signal: SV40 polyadenylation signal
   5078..5142    -  CDS            large T antigen (fragment): large T antigen from SV40 (simian virus 40)
   5201..5234    +  protein_bind   loxP: Cre-mediated recombination occurs in the 8-bp core sequence (GCATACAT). Cre recombinase
   5276..5309    -  protein_bind   attB: minimal attB site for the φC31 integrase (Groth et al., 2000) phage φC31 integrase
   5489..5507    +  promoter       T7 promoter: promoter for bacteriophage T7 RNA polymerase
   5794..6603    +  CDS            KanR: aminoglycoside phosphotransferase; aph(3')-Ia; confers resistance to kanamycin in bacteria or G418 (Geneticin®) in eukaryotes
   6746..70      +  rep_origin     ori (across the origin): high-copy-number ColE1/pMB1/pBR322/pUC origin of replication
>Addgene plasmid #188008 | GBH-R-insBFP.2 | addgene full sequence | sequence record 381105 | Addgene NGS Result
CGGGTTTCGCCACCTCTGACTTGAGCGTCGATTTTTGTGATGCTCGTCAGGGGGGCGGAGCCTATGGAAA
AACGCCAGCAACGCGGCCTTTTTACGGTTCCTGGCCTTTTGCTGGCCTTTTGCTCACATGTTCTTTCCTG
CGTTATCCCCTGATTCTGTGGATAACCGTATTACCGCCTTTGAGTGAGCTGATACCGCTCGCCGCAGCCG
AACGACCGAGCGCAGCGAGTCAGTGAGCGAGGAAGCGGAACAGATTTAAATGGTACCGAGCAGAGGTGTA
AAAAGTACTCAAAAATTTTACTCAAGTGAAAGTACAAGTACTTAGGGAAAATTTTACTCAATTAAAAGTA
AAAGTATCTGGCTAGAATCTTACTTGAGTAAAAGTAAAAAAGTACTCCATTAAAATTGTACTTGAGTATT
AAGGAAGTAAAAGTAAAAGCAAGAAAGAAAACTAGAGTGGTCTCCCTTTAGTGAGGGTCAATTGATGGGA
GGCGTTCGGGCCACAGCGGACACGCAGGTGCGCAACGCAATTAATGTGAGTTAGCTCACTCATTAGGCAC
CCCAGGCTTTACACTTTATGCTTCCGGCTCGTATGTTGTGTGGAATTGTGAGCGGATAACAATTTCACAC
AGGAAACAGCTATGACCATGATTACGCCAAGCGCGCAATTAACCCTCACTAAAGGGAACAAAAGCTGGAG
GACCTCGAGGGGGGGCCCGGTACCCAATTCGCCCTATAGTGAGTCGTATTACGCGCGCTCACTGGCCGTC
GTTTTACAACGTCGTGACTGGGAAAACCCTGGCGTTACCCAACTTAATCGCCTTGCAGCACATCCCCCTT
TCGCCAGCTGGCGTAATAGCGAAGAGGCCCGCACCGATCGCCCTTCCCAACAGTTGCGCAGCCTGAATGG
CGAATGGACCTGCCACACTTCCTTGCTAGACAATGGGCCCATAACTTTAAATAATGCCAATTATTTAAAG
TTACTATCATAACTTCGTATAGCATACATTATACGAAGTTATACCTAGGCTTACCACCCACTAGCGGTCA
GACTGCAGATTGCAGCACGAAACAGGAAGCTGACTCCACATGGTCACATGCTCACTGAAGTGTTGACTTC
CCTGACAGCTGTGCACTTTCTAAACCGGTTTTCTCATTCATTTACAGTCAGCCGGAATTCACCCGGGTAC
CGGAAGGTGCCTCCTCCGAGGACGTCATCAAGGAGTTCATGCGCTTCAAGGTGCGCATGGAGGGCTCCGT
GAACGGCCACGAGTTCGAGATCGAGGGCGAGGGCGAGGGCCGCCCCTACGAGGGCACCCAGACCGCCAAG
CTGAAGGTGACCAAGGGCGGCCCCCTGCCCTTCGCCTGGGACATCCTGTCCCCTCAGTTCCAGTACGGCT
CCAAGGCCTACGTGAAGCACCCCGCCGACATCCCCGACTACTTGAAGCTGTCCTTCCCCGAGGGCTTCAA
GTGGGAGCGCGTGATGAACTTCGAGGACGGCGGCGTGGTGACCGTGACCCAGGACTCCTCCCTGCAGGAC
GGCGAGTTCATCTACAAGGTGAAGCTGCGCGGCACCAACTTCCCCTCCGACGGCCCCGTAATGCAGAAGA
AGACCATGGGCTGGGAGGCCTCCACCGAGCGGATGTACCCCGAGGACGGCGCCCTGAAGGGCGAGATCAA
GATGAGGCTGAAGCTGAAGGACGGCGGCCACTACGACGCCGAGGTCAAGACCACCTACATGGCCAAGAAG
CCCGTGCAGCTGCCCGGCGCCTACAAGACCGACATCAAGCTGGACATCACCTCCCACAACGAGGACTACA
CCATCGTGGAACAGTACGAGCGCGCCGAGGGCCGCCACTCCACCGGAGCCTAAGACTAGTAATTAAGTCT
CAGCCACCGTTAACTGAACATGTCAAAACCTGTGGAGACTGTTGAGATTTGATGTTCTGAAAAGATAAAG
CCTATAAATAAAATGTTGCCCAAATTTCCTGCCTGATGTTTTTCTTTGTCTTTGCTACATGGCTTTGCTG
CTCGGATCGGCTCACTCTGTGTATGCCACGTTCACTTTGTACTCTCCTTCTCACGGTAGGTTTATTATTT
TTAGATGTGCAGTTAGTTTCTGTGAAATAACACACCACACACTGATATTGTCTGTGCATTGACTTGGTGA
GTGCACATTGTTTTTGATCTTGACATATTTATATTTGATTGATCAGGTGAACTGTGTGAATCTAAAGTGC
TCCATACAGATGTTCTGCATTGAAAATATTCTCATTTTATTAGTGGAAGTGAGTGTATGCCACATCCAAT
CAATTTCAGCAAACACCCCAGTATGATTTAATGCAAAAAAATGAAGGTATCAAACACGCATTACTACTTT
GCAGTTAAATATTTAACATTTATTCCAACACGAAAAAAAGCAGTAAATAACACTTTGACAAACACGTCAG
GACATCTTATTTTTGTCACCCTCACAGGCAATTTAGTATAATATATTATATATATATATATATCATATAA
TAATATTCAGTATAATATATATATATATATCATATTATAATATTCAGTATAATATAAAACACAAACACAT
ATATGTATAATATAATATAACATTTTTATTTATTGAGATGCCTCTATGGACCGTGTTATAAGAAGTAAAG
ATCAGGAGAAGTAAACATGAAGTGTAATTATGAATACTGATGTTAAATTAAGCTATGATGAGTTTTCACT
GTTAATTTACCATCTCAATTAAATGTTGATGCCTCCATGACCAAGTTAAGCAGATGAGACTGAGGACAAC
TGTAGAAGACAAGATGTTCACTTTGCTGAATATAGCTGGCTTGACAGTTATCTATGACTCTATAAATATA
TATATATTTTTTTTTTTATAAAATGATTTATTTATAACTATATATCCATTTCTCAGACAGGTGCTTCATA
TCCCTCACTCCCGTAGCTGTCCATGCTGGATCTGTCCCCGTTGTTTTTAAAAAGCTAAATAAGTTATTAA
CATGACTGCATCCAGCGAGCCAAACCTGTCTGGTGTACAGCTACCAGAGAAGCCATATGGGCGCACAAAA
TGATCTAATAGTATACTATAAAATCTTTCAAAATCCAGGCCACTACCCTATGACTAAAACCACACATATT
AGGTTTTAAAAAAAAGTCACAATGAAGACGTCACAAACGTTCCTGAAGACTAATGACTCGTCTAACCCCA
TCTTACCTTCTGCTGTTTCACTCAAAGAAAAGCCACCAGCTGTCTCTGTGATCTGCTCATTCTGTGTAAA
CTTGTGTTCTCAACAATTAACAATTAACCAAAAGCCTCTGGAGCTGCGTGAGCATCACGATGTGTTTGTC
TTCTGTGAGCGTGGCAGTGTCCACGAAGTCAATGTGAATTGGTTGGCCAAACACAGCTAATGTGGCATGT
GTGATTGGACAGCCACTTAAAAGTGTTAAAGTGTGTTTACGCACAGGATTGGTTTTCCGCTGAATCAGGC
AAAACCAGCAGAACCGATCTAAACTCGAGTATAAAAGTGAGTAGGAGATGCTATTCGTCCCAAAACATCT
CCACCACCATATCCACCATTCCTCGCCTCTGCTTCGAGAACAGGTGAGTGTCGAGCGGGATGGTAAATCT
ACAGAGAATGCGGAGTGTAGCTTGTGTACATGTTTTTGATTAACAGAGATTGTATGTGTGTGTTTGTGTC
AGTGTGGAATTCACCTCGAGACCATGGCTCCAAAGAAGAAGCGTAAGGTAACCATGAGCGAGCTGATTAA
GGAGAACATGCACATGAAGCTGTACATGGAGGGCACCGTGGACAACCATCACTTCAAGTGCACATCCGAG
GGCGAAGGCAAGCCCTACGAGGGCACCCAGACCATGAGAATCAAGGTGGTCGAGGGCGGCCCTCTCCCCT
TCGCCTTCGACATCCTGGCTACTAGCTTCCTCTACGGCAGCAAGACCTTCATCAACCACACCCAGGGCAT
CCCCGACTTCTTCAAGCAGTCCTTCCCTGAGGGCTTCACATGGGAGAGAGTCACCACATACGAAGACGGG
GGCGTGCTGACCGCTACCCAGGACACCAGCCTCCAGGACGGCTGCCTCATCTACAACGTCAAGATCAGAG
GGGTGAACTTCACATCCAACGGCCCTGTGATGCAGAAGAAAACACTCGGCTGGGAGGCCTTCACCGAGAC
GCTGTACCCCGCTGACGGCGGCCTGGAAGGCAGAAACGACATGGCCCTGAAGCTCGTGGGCGGGAGCCAT
CTGATCGCAAACATCAAGACCACATATAGATCCAAGAAACCCGCTAAGAACCTCAAGATGCCTGGCGTCT
ACTATGTGGACTACAGACTGGAAAGAATCAAGGAGGCCAACAACGAGACCTACGTCGAGCAGCACGAGGT
GGCAGTGGCCAGATACTGCGACCTCCCTAGCAAACTGGGGCACAAGCTCAATTAAAGCTGAGATCTGTGC
CTTCTAGTTGCCAGCCATCTGTTGTTTGCCCCTCCCCCGTGCCTTCCTTGACCCTGGAAGGTGCCACTCC
CACTGTCCTTTCCTAATAAAATGAGGAAATTGCATCGCATTGTCTGAGTAGGTGTCATTCTATTCTGGGG
GGTGGGGTGGGGCAGGACAGCAAGGGGGAGGATTGGGAAGACAATAGCAGGCATGCTGGGGATGCGGTGG
GCTCTATGGCTTCTGAGGCGGAAAGAACCAAAGGGCGAATTAATTCATTGATGAGTTTGGACAAACCACA
ACTAGAATGCAGTGAAAAAAATGCTTTATTTGTGAAATTTGTGATGCTATTGCTTTATTTGTAACCATTA
TAAGCTGCAATAAACAAGTTAACAACAACAATTGCATTCATTTTATGTTTCAGGTTCAGGGGGAGGTGTG
GGAGGTTTTTTAAAGCAAGTAAAACCTCTACAAATGTGGTCATTGATGAGTTTGGACAAACCACAACTAG
AATGCAGTGAAAAAAATGCTTTATTTGTGAAATTTGTGATGCTATTGCTTTATTTGTAACCATTATAAGC
TGCAATAAACAAGTTAACAACAACAATTGCATTCATTTTATGTTTCAGGTTCAGGGGGAGGTGGAGGTTT
TTTAAAGCAAGTAAAACCTCTACAAATGTGGTCATTCAGATCAATTAACCCTCACCCGGGCTAGCGATGC
ATGGGAGCTCAAGACGTCTGATAACTTCGTATAGCATACATTATACGAAGTTATCTACCTAACTTTAAAT
AATGCCAATTATTTAAAGTTACTTCCGCGCCCGGGGAGCCCAAGGGCACGCCCTGGCACCTGACGTACGT
TGTCTAGCAAGGAAGTGAAGAGCTATCCGGATATATATGTATGTTATCATAACTGTACTGGCTATGTCAG
GTGGTAATGACTGTAACGTTACGTTACTCGTTGTAGGCACGACATTGAATATGCTCTTCTCCGCTGTGGC
CCGAACGCCTCCCGCTAGCGATGGGATCTAATACGACTCACTATAGGGAGACCAAGGGAAAATAGAATGA
AGTGATCTCCAAAAAATAAGTACTTTTTGACTGTAAATAAAATTGTAAGGAGTAAAAAGTACTTTTTTTT
CTAAAAAAATGTAATTAAGTAAAAGTAAAAGTATTGATTTTTAATTGTACTCAAGTAAAGTAAAAATCCC
CAAAAATAATACTTAAGTACAGTAATCAAGTAAAATTACTCAAGTACTTTACACCTCTGGGATCCAGCTG
CATCATGAACAATAAAACTGTCTGCTTACATAAACAGTAATACAAGGGGTGTTATGAGCCATATTCAACG
GGAAACGTCGAGGCCGCGATTAAATTCCAACATGGATGCTGATTTATATGGGTATAAATGGGCTCGCGAT
AATGTCGGGCAATCAGGTGCGACAATCTATCGCTTGTATGGGAAGCCCGATGCGCCAGAGTTGTTTCTGA
AACATGGCAAAGGTAGCGTTGCCAATGATGTTACAGATGAGATGGTCAGACTAAACTGGCTGACGGAATT
TATGCCTCTTCCGACCATCAAGCATTTTATCCGTACTCCTGATGATGCATGGTTACTCACCACTGCGATC
CCCGGAAAAACAGCATTCCAGGTATTAGAAGAATATCCTGATTCAGGTGAAAATATTGTTGATGCGCTGG
CAGTGTTCCTGCGCCGGTTGCATTCGATTCCTGTTTGTAATTGTCCTTTTAACAGCGATCGCGTATTTCG
TCTCGCTCAGGCGCAATCACGAATGAATAACGGTTTGGTTGATGCGAGTGATTTTGATGACGAGCGTAAT
GGCTGGCCTGTTGAACAAGTCTGGAAAGAAATGCATAAACTTTTGCCATTCTCACCGGATTCAGTCGTCA
CTCATGGTGATTTCTCACTTGATAACCTTATTTTTGACGAGGGGAAATTAATAGGTTGTATTGATGTTGG
ACGAGTCGGAATCGCAGACCGATACCAGGATCTTGCCATCCTATGGAACTGCCTCGGTGAGTTTTCTCCT
TCATTACAGAAACGGCTTTTTCAAAAATATGGTATTGATAATCCTGATATGAATAAATTGCAGTTTCATT
TGATGCTCGATGAGTTTTTCTAATCAGAATTGGTTAATTGGTTGTAACACTGGCAAAAAGGATCTAGGTG
AAGATCCTTTTTGATAATCTCATGACCAAAATCCCTTAACGTGAGTTTTCGTTCCACTGAGCGTCAGACC
CCGTAGAAAAGATCAAAGGATCTTCTTGAGATCCTTTTTTTCTGCGCGTAATCTGCTGCTTGCAAACAAA
AAAACCACCGCTACCAGCGGTGGTTTGTTTGCCGGATCAAGAGCTACCAACTCTTTTTCCGAAGGTAACT
GGCTTCAGCAGAGCGCAGATACCAAATACTGTTCTTCTAGTGTAGCCGTAGTTAGGCCACCACTTCAAGA
ACTCTGTAGCACCGCCTACATACCTCGCTCTGCTAATCCTGTTACCAGTGGCTGCTGCCAGTGGCGATAA
GTCGTGTCTTACCGGGTTGGACTCAAGACGATAGTTACCGGATAAGGCGCAGCGGTCGGGCTGAACGGGG
GGTTCGTGCACACAGCCCAGCTTGGAGCGAACGACCTACACCGAACTGAGATACCTACAGCGTGAGCTAT
GAGAAAGCGCCACGGTTCCCGAAGGGAGAAAGGCGGACAGGTATCCGGTAAGCGGCAGGGTCGGAACAGG
AGAGCGCACGAGGGAGCTTCCAGGGGGAAACGCCTGGTATCTTTATAGTCCTGT
